>Addgene plasmid #205660 | LBAPGW | addgene full sequence | sequence record 409384 | Addgene NGS Result
GGAAGGGCTAATTCACTCCCAAAGAAGACAAGATATCCTTGATCTGTGGATCTACCACACACAAGGCTAC
TTCCCTGATTAGCAGAACTACACACCAGGGCCAGGGGTCAGATATCCACTGACCTTTGGATGGTGCTACA
AGCTAGTACCAGTTGAGCCAGATAAGGTAGAAGAGGCCAATAAAGGAGAGAACACCAGCTTGTTACACCC
TGTGAGCCTGCATGGGATGGATGACCCGGAGAGAGAAGTGTTAGAGTGGAGGTTTGACAGCCGCCTAGCA
TTTCATCACGTGGCCCGAGAGCTGCATCCGGAGTACTTCAAGAACTGCTGATATCGAGCTTGCTACAAGG
GACTTTCCGCTGGGGACTTTCCAGGGAGGCGTGGCCTGGGCGGGACTGGGGAGTGGCGAGCCCTCAGATC
CTGCATATAAGCAGCTGCTTTTTGCCTGTACTGGGTCTCTCTGGTTAGACCAGATCTGAGCCTGGGAGCT
CTCTGGCTAACTAGGGAACCCACTGCTTAAGCCTCAATAAAGCTTGCCTTGAGTGCTTCAAGTAGTGTGT
GCCCGTCTGTTGTGTGACTCTGGTAACTAGAGATCCCTCAGACCCTTTTAGTCAGTGTGGAAAATCTCTA
GCAGTGGCGCCCGAACAGGGACTTGAAAGCGAAAGGGAAACCAGAGGAGCTCTCTCGACGCAGGACTCGG
CTTGCTGAAGCGCGCACGGCAAGAGGCGAGGGGCGGCGACTGGTGAGTACGCCAAAAATTTTGACTAGCG
GAGGCTAGAAGGAGAGAGATGGGTGCGAGAGCGTCAGTATTAAGCGGGGGAGAATTAGATCGCGATGGGA
AAAAATTCGGTTAAGGCCAGGGGGAAAGAAAAAATATAAATTAAAACATATAGTATGGGCAAGCAGGGAG
CTAGAACGATTCGCAGTTAATCCTGGCCTGTTAGAAACATCAGAAGGCTGTAGACAAATACTGGGACAGC
TACAACCATCCCTTCAGACAGGATCAGAAGAACTTAGATCATTATATAATACAGTAGCAACCCTCTATTG
TGTGCATCAAAGGATAGAGATAAAAGACACCAAGGAAGCTTTAGACAAGATAGAGGAAGAGCAAAACAAA
AGTAAGACCACCGCACAGCAAGCGGCCGGCCGCTGATCTTCAGACCTGGAGGAGGAGATATGAGGGACAA
TTGGAGAAGTGAATTATATAAATATAAAGTAGTAAAAATTGAACCATTAGGAGTAGCACCCACCAAGGCA
AAGAGAAGAGTGGTGCAGAGAGAAAAAAGAGCAGTGGGAATAGGAGCTTTGTTCCTTGGGTTCTTGGGAG
CAGCAGGAAGCACTATGGGCGCAGCGTCAATGACGCTGACGGTACAGGCCAGACAATTATTGTCTGGTAT
AGTGCAGCAGCAGAACAATTTGCTGAGGGCTATTGAGGCGCAACAGCATCTGTTGCAACTCACAGTCTGG
GGCATCAAGCAGCTCCAGGCAAGAATCCTGGCTGTGGAAAGATACCTAAAGGATCAACAGCTCCTGGGGA
TTTGGGGTTGCTCTGGAAAACTCATTTGCACCACTGCTGTGCCTTGGAATGCTAGTTGGAGTAATAAATC
TCTGGAACAGATTTGGAATCACACGACCTGGATGGAGTGGGACAGAGAAATTAACAATTACACAAGCTTA
ATACACTCCTTAATTGAAGAATCGCAAAACCAGCAAGAAAAGAATGAACAAGAATTATTGGAATTAGATA
AATGGGCAAGTTTGTGGAATTGGTTTAACATAACAAATTGGCTGTGGTATATAAAATTATTCATAATGAT
AGTAGGAGGCTTGGTAGGTTTAAGAATAGTTTTTGCTGTACTTTCTATAGTGAATAGAGTTAGGCAGGGA
TATTCACCATTATCGTTTCAGACCCACCTCCCAACCCCGAGGGGACCCGACAGGCCCGAAGGAATAGAAG
AAGAAGGTGGAGAGAGAGACAGAGACAGATCCATTCGATTAGTGAACGGATCTCGACGGTATCGCCTTTA
AAAGAAAAGGGGGGATTGGGGGGTACAGTGCAGGGGAAAGAATAGTAGACATAATAGCAACAGACATACA
AACTAAAGAATTACAAAAACAAATTACAAAAATTCAAAATTTTCGGGTTTATTACAGGGACAGCAGAGAT
CCAGTTTATCGATAGTCGTTACATAACTTACGGTAAATGGCCCGCCTGGCTGACCGCCCAACGACCCCCG
CCCATTGACGTCAATAGTAACGCCAATAGGGACTTTCCATTGACGTCAATGGGTGGAGTATTTACGGTAA
ACTGCCCACTTGGCAGTACATCAAGTGTATCATATGCCAAGTACGCCCCCTATTGACGTCAATGACGGTA
AATGGCCCGCCTGGCATTGTGCCCAGTACATGACCTTATGGGACTTTCCTACTTGGCAGTACATCTACGT
ATTAGTCATCGCTATTACCATGGTCGAGGTGAGCCCCACGTTCTGCTTCACTCTCCCCATCTCCCCCCCC
TCCCCACCCCCAATTTTGTATTTATTTATTTTTTAATTATTTTGTGCAGCGATGGGGGCGGGGGGGGGGG
GGGGGCGCGCGCCAGGCGGGGCGGGGCGGGGCGAGGGGCGGGGCGGGGCGAGGCGGAGAGGTGCGGCGGC
AGCCAATCAGAGCGGCGCGCTCCGAAAGTTTCCTTTTATGGCGAGGCGGCGGCGGCGGCGGCCCTATAAA
AAGCGAAGCGCGCGGCGGGCGGGAGTCGCTGCGACGCTGCCTTCGCCCCGTGCCCCGCTCCGCCGCCGCC
TCGCGCCGCCCGCCCCGGCTCTGACTGACCGCGTTACTCCCACAGGTGAGCGGGCGGGACGGCCCTTCTC
CTCCGGGCTGTAATTAGCTGAGCAAGAGGTAAGGGTTTAAGGGATGGTTGGTTGGTGGGGTATTAATGTT
TAATTACCTGTTTTACAGGCCTGAAATCACTTGGTTTTAGGTTGGAGCGCTTCGACTAGGGATAACAGGG
TAATTGTTTGAATGAGGCTTCAGTACTTTACAGAATCGTTGCCTGCACATCTTGGAAACACTTGCTGGGA
TTACTTCGACTTCTTAACCCAACAGAAGGCTCGAGAAGGTATATTGCTGTTGACAGGATCCACATTAACA
ACTTTAAGTCCAGCAATTTGAGTTAAGGGTGTTGCTCTCAATGATTTCACTAATGGTTCAATTTTTAATT
TCTTTTCTTCTGGTTCAAAATTCAAGTTTCAAGTGAAAGTGTAATATGCACCCATTTCTTTCAATAAATC
TTCTAAATAGTCCACTAATGTTTTATTTTGTTTTTTACAAAATCAAGCAGCCTCTGCTATCAATATAGAA
CCTTGTATTCCATCTTTATCTCTAGCTGAGTCATCAATTACATATCCATAACTTTCTTCATAAGCAAAAA
CAAAATTTAATCCGTTATCTTCTTCTTTAGCAATTTCTCTACCCATTCATTTCAATCCAGTTAAAGTTTT
TACAATCTTAACTCCATATTTTTCCTGAGCGATTCTATCACCCAAATCACTTGTTACAAAACTTGAATAT
AGAGCCGGATTTTTTGGAATGCTATTTAAGCGTTTTAGATTTGATAATTTTCAATCAATTAAAATTGGTC
CTGTTTGATTTCCATCTAATCTTACAAAATGACCATCATGTTTTATTGCCATTCCAAATCTGTCAGCATC
TGGGTCATTCATAATAATAATATCTGCATCATGTTTAATACCATATTCAAGCGGTATTTTTCATGCAGGA
TCAAATTCTGGATTTGGATTTACAACATTTTTCAATGTTTCATCTTCAAATGCACGATCTTCACCCTCAA
TAACGTTATATCCTGATTCACGTAATCTTTTTGGGGTAAATTTAGTTCCTGTTCCATTAACTGCGCTAAA
AATAGGGCCCTGCCTCGGACTTCAAGGGGCTAGAATTCGAGCAATTATCTTGTTTACTAAAACTGAATAC
CTTGCTATCTCTTTGATACATTTTTACAAAGCTGAATTAAAATGGTATAAATTAAATCACTTTTTTCAAT
TCTACCGGGTAGGGGAGGCGCTTTTCCCAAGGCAGTCTGGAGCATGCGCTTTAGCAGCCCCGCTGGGCAC
TTGGCGCTACACAAGTGGCCTCTGGCCTCGCACACATTCCACATCCACCGGTAGGCGCCAACCGGCTCCG
TTCTTTGGTGGCCCCTTCGCGCCACCTTCTACTCCTCCCCTAGTCAGGAAGTTCCCCCCCGCCCCGCAGC
TCGCGTCGTGCAGGACGTGACAAATGGAAGTAGCACGTCTCACTAGTCTCGTGCAGATGGACAGCACCGC
TGAGCAATGGAAGCGGGTAGGCCTTTGGGGCAGCGGCCAATAGCAGCTTTGCTCCTTCGCTTTCTGGGCT
CAGAGGCTGGGAAGGGGTGGGTCCGGGGGCGGGCTCAGGGGCGGGCTCAGGGGCGGGGCGGGCGCCCGAA
GGTCCTCCGGAGGCCCGGCATTCTGCACGCTTCAAAAGCGCACGTCTGCCGCGCTGTTCTCCTCTTCCTC
ATCTCCGGGCCTTTCGACCTTTAATTAACCACCATGGTGAGCAAGGGCGAGGAGCTGTTCACCGGGGTGG
TGCCCATCCTGGTCGAGCTGGACGGCGACGTAAACGGCCACAAGTTCAGCGTGTCTGGCGAGGGCGAGGG
CGATGCCACCTACGGCAAGCTGACCCTGAAGTTCATCTGCACCACCGGCAAGCTGCCCGTGCCCTGGCCC
ACCCTCGTGACCACCCTGACCTACGGCGTGCAGTGCTTCAGCCGCTACCCCGACCACATGAAGCAGCACG
ACTTCTTCAAGTCCGCCATGCCCGAAGGCTACGTCCAGGAGCGCACCATCTTCTTCAAGGACGACGGCAA
CTACAAGACCCGCGCCGAGGTGAAGTTCGAGGGCGACACCCTGGTGAACCGCATCGAGCTGAAGGGCATC
GACTTCAAGGAGGACGGCAACATCCTGGGGCACAAGCTGGAGTACAACTACAACAGCCACAACGTCTATA
TCATGGCCGACAAGCAGAAGAACGGCATCAAGGCGAACTTCAAGATCCGCCACAACATCGAGGACGGCAG
CGTGCAGCTCGCCGACCACTACCAGCAGAACACCCCCATCGGCGACGGCCCCGTGCTGCTGCCCGACAAC
CACTACCTGAGCACCCAGTCCGCCCTGAGCAAAGACCCCAACGAGAAGCGCGATCACATGGTCCTGCTGG
AGTTCGTGACCGCCGCCGGGATCACTCTCGGCATGGACGAGCTGTACAAGTAAGTTTAAACATCAACCTC
TGGATTACAAAATTTGTGAAAGATTGACTGGTATTCTTAACTATGTTGCTCCTTTTACGCTATGTGGATA
CGCTGCTTTAATGCCTTTGTATCATGCTATTGCTTCCCGTATGGCTTTCATTTTCTCCTCCTTGTATAAA
TCCTGGTTGCTGTCTCTTTATGAGGAGTTGTGGCCCGTTGTCAGGCAACGTGGCGTGGTGTGCACTGTGT
TTGCTGACGCAACCCCCACTGGTTGGGGCATTGCCACCACCTGTCAGCTCCTTTCCGGGACTTTCGCTTT
CCCCCTCCCTATTGCCACGGCGGAACTCATCGCCGCCTGCCTTGCCCGCTGCTGGACAGGGGCTCGGCTG
TTGGGCACTGACAATTCCGTGGTGTTGTCGGGGAAGCTGACGTCCTTTCCATGGCTGCTCGCCTGTGTTG
CCACCTGGATTCTGCGCGGGACGTCCTTCTGCTACGTCCCTTCGGCCCTCAATCCAGCGGACCTTCCTTC
CCGCGGCCTGCTGCCGGCTCTGCGGCCTCTTCCGCGTCTTCGCCTTCGCCCTCAGACGAGTCGGATCTCC
CTTTGGGCCGCCTCCCCGCCTGGCCTGCAGGGGTACCTTTAAGACCAATGACTTACAAGGCAGCTGTAGA
TCTTAGCCACTTTTTAAAAGAAAAGAGGGGACTGGAAGGGCTAATTCACTCCCAACGAAGACAAGATATC
CTTGATCTGTGGATCTACCACACACAAGGCTACTTCCCTGATTAGCAGAACTACACACCAGGGCCAGGGG
TCAGATATCCACTGACCTTTGGATGGTGCTACAAGCTAGTACCAGTTGAGCCAGATAAGGTAGAAGAGGC
CAATAAAGGAGAGAACACCAGCTTGTTACACCCTGTGAGCCTGCATGGGATGGATGACCCGGAGAGAGAA
GTGTTAGAGTGGAGGTTTGACAGCCGCCTAGCATTTCATCACGTGGCCCGAGAGCTGCATCCGGAGTACT
TCAAGAACTGCTGATATCGAGCTTGCTACAAGGGACTTTCCGCTGGGGACTTTCCAGGGAGGCGTGGCCT
GGGCGGGACTGGGGAGTGGCGAGCCCTCAGATCCTGCATATAAGCAGCTGCTTTTTGCCTGTACTGGGTC
TCTCTGGTTAGACCAGATCTGAGCCTGGGAGCTCTCTGGCTAACTAGGGAACCCACTGCTTAAGCCTCAA
TAAAGCTTGCCTTGAGTGCTTCAAGTAGTGTGTGCCCGTCTGTTGTGTGACTCTGGTAACTAGAGATCCC
TCAGACCCTTTTAGTCAGTGTGGAAAATCTCTAGCAGTAGTAGTTCATGTCATCTTATTATTCAGTATTT
ATAACTTGCAAAGAAATGAATATCAGAGAGTGAGAGGCCTTGACATTGCTAGCGTTTTACCGTCGACCTC
TAGCTAGAGCTTGGCGTAATCATGGTCATAGCTGTTTCCTGTGTGAAATTGTTATCCGCTCACAATTCCA
CACAACATACGAGCCGGAAGCATAAAGTGTAAAGCCTGGGGTGCCTAATGAGTGAGCTAACTCACATTAA
TTGCGTTGCGCTCACTGCCCGCTTTCCAGTCGGGAAACCTGTCGTGCCAGCTGCATTAATGAATCGGCCA
ACGCGCGGGGAGAGGCGGTTTGCGTATTGGGCGCTCTTCCGCTTCCTCGCTCACTGACTCGCTGCGCTCG
GTCGTTCGGCTGCGGCGAGCGGTATCAGCTCACTCAAAGGCGGTAATACGGTTATCCACAGAATCAGGGG
ATAACGCAGGAAAGAACATGTGAGCAAAAGGCCAGCAAAAGGCCAGGAACCGTAAAAAGGCCGCGTTGCT
GGCGTTTTTCCATAGGCTCCGCCCCCCTGACGAGCATCACAAAAATCGACGCTCAAGTCAGAGGTGGCGA
AACCCGACAGGACTATAAAGATACCAGGCGTTTCCCCCTGGAAGCTCCCTCGTGCGCTCTCCTGTTCCGA
CCCTGCCGCTTACCGGATACCTGTCCGCCTTTCTCCCTTCGGGAAGCGTGGCGCTTTCTCATAGCTCACG
CTGTAGGTATCTCAGTTCGGTGTAGGTCGTTCGCTCCAAGCTGGGCTGTGTGCACGAACCCCCCGTTCAG
CCCGACCGCTGCGCCTTATCCGGTAACTATCGTCTTGAGTCCAACCCGGTAAGACACGACTTATCGCCAC
TGGCAGCAGCCACTGGTAACAGGATTAGCAGAGCGAGGTATGTAGGCGGTGCTACAGAGTTCTTGAAGTG
GTGGCCTAACTACGGCTACACTAGAAGAACAGTATTTGGTATCTGCGCTCTGCTGAAGCCAGTTACCTTC
GGAAAAAGAGTTGGTAGCTCTTGATCCGGCAAACAAACCACCGCTGGTAGCGGTGGTTTTTTTGTTTGCA
AGCAGCAGATTACGCGCAGAAAAAAAGGATCTCAAGAAGATCCTTTGATCTTTTCTACGGGGTCTGACGC
TCAGTGGAACGAAAACTCACGTTAAGGGATTTTGGTCATGAGATTATCAAAAAGGATCTTCACCTAGATC
CTTTTAAATTAAAAATGAAGTTTTAAATCAATCTAAAGTATATATGAGTAAACTTGGTCTGACAGTTACC
AATGCTTAATCAGTGAGGCACCTATCTCAGCGATCTGTCTATTTCGTTCATCCATAGTTGCCTGACTCCC
CGTCGTGTAGATAACTACGATACGGGAGGGCTTACCATCTGGCCCCAGTGCTGCAATGATACCGCGAGAC
CCACGCTCACCGGCTCCAGATTTATCAGCAATAAACCAGCCAGCCGGAAGGGCCGAGCGCAGAAGTGGTC
CTGCAACTTTATCCGCCTCCATCCAGTCTATTAATTGTTGCCGGGAAGCTAGAGTAAGTAGTTCGCCAGT
TAATAGTTTGCGCAACGTTGTTGCCATTGCTACAGGCATCGTGGTGTCACGCTCGTCGTTTGGTATGGCT
TCATTCAGCTCCGGTTCCCAACGATCAAGGCGAGTTACATGATCCCCCATGTTGTGCAAAAAAGCGGTTA
GCTCCTTCGGTCCTCCGATCGTTGTCAGAAGTAAGTTGGCCGCAGTGTTATCACTCATGGTTATGGCAGC
ACTGCATAATTCTCTTACTGTCATGCCATCCGTAAGATGCTTTTCTGTGACTGGTGAGTACTCAACCAAG
TCATTCTGAGAATAGTGTATGCGGCGACCGAGTTGCTCTTGCCCGGCGTCAATACGGGATAATACCGCGC
CACATAGCAGAACTTTAAAAGTGCTCATCATTGGAAAACGTTCTTCGGGGCGAAAACTCTCAAGGATCTT
ACCGCTGTTGAGATCCAGTTCGATGTAACCCACTCGTGCACCCAACTGATCTTCAGCATCTTTTACTTTC
ACCAGCGTTTCTGGGTGAGCAAAAACAGGAAGGCAAAATGCCGCAAAAAAGGGAATAAGGGCGACACGGA
AATGTTGAATACTCATACTCTTCCTTTTTCAATATTATTGAAGCATTTATCAGGGTTATTGTCTCATGAG
CGGATACATATTTGAATGTATTTAGAAAAATAAACAAATAGGGGTTCCGCGCACATTTCCCCGAAAAGTG
CCACCTGACGTCGACGGATCGGGAGATCAACTTGTTTATTGCAGCTTATAATGGTTACAAATAAAGCAAT
AGCATCACAAATTTCACAAATAAAGCATTTTTTTCACTGCATTCTAGTTGTGGTTTGTCCAAACTCATCA
ATGTATCTTATCATGTCTGGATCAACTGGATAACTCAAGCTAACCAAAATCATCCCAAACTTCCCACCCC
ATACCCTATTACCACTGCCAATTACCTGTGGTTTCATTTACTCTAAACCTGTGATTCCTCTGAATTATTT
TCATTTTAAAGAAATTGTATTTGTTAAATATGTACTACAAACTTAGTAGTT
Features (pLannotate 1.2.2; 24 found; start..end, strand, type, name):
    376..633     +  LTR            5' LTR (truncated): truncated 5' long terminal repeat (LTR) from HIV-1
    680..805     +  misc_feature   HIV-1 Ψ: packaging signal of human immunodeficiency virus type 1
    789..1127    +  CDS            HIV-1 gag (fragment): gag protein from human immunodeficiency virus 1; gag
   1302..1535    +  misc_feature   RRE: The Rev response element (RRE) of HIV-1 allows for Rev-dependent mRNA export from the nucleus to the cytoplasm.
   1912..2012    +  CDS            Rev (fragment): human immunodeficiency virus 1 (HIV-1) Rev protein; rev; enhances nuclear export of unspliced and incompletely spliced viral mRNAs
   2027..2142    +  misc_feature   cPPT/CTS: central polypurine tract and central termination sequence of HIV-1 (lacking the first T)
   2187..2472    +  enhancer       CMV enhancer: human cytomegalovirus immediate early enhancer; contains an 18-bp deletion relative to the standard CMV enhancer
   2474..2751    +  promoter       chicken β-actin promoter: No description available
   2752..2950    +  intron         hybrid intron (fragment): hybrid between chicken β-actin (CBA) and minute virus of mice (MMV) introns (Gray et al., 2011)
   3930..4053    +  ncRNA          3' miR-30a: sequence downstream of the 71-nt precursor of the human miR-30a microRNA (Zeng et al., 2002) miRNA
   4067..4566    +  promoter       PGK promoter: mouse phosphoglycerate kinase 1 promoter
   4584..5303    +  CDS            EGFP: the original enhanced GFP (Yang et al., 1996) mammalian codon-optimized
   5312..5899    +  misc_feature   WPRE: woodchuck hepatitis virus posttranscriptional regulatory element
   5913..6311    +  CDS            nef (fragment): NEF_HV1BR - Experimental evidence at protein level: Swiss-Prot protein existence level 1. Extracellular Nef protein targets CD4(+) T-lymphocytes for apoptosis by interacting with CXCR4 surface receptors (PubMed:14990729). From Human immunodeficiency virus type 1 group M subtype B (isolate BRU/LAI) (HIV-1).
   6359..6616    +  LTR            5' LTR (truncated): truncated 5' long terminal repeat (LTR) from HIV-1
   6769..6785    -  protein_bind   lac operator: The lac repressor binds to the lac operator to inhibit transcription in E. coli. This inhibition can be relieved by adding lactose or isopropyl-β-D-thiogalactopyranoside (IPTG). lac repressor encoded by lacI
   6793..6823    -  promoter       lac promoter: promoter for the E. coli lac operon
   6838..6859    -  protein_bind   CAP binding site: CAP binding activates transcription in the presence of cAMP. E. coli catabolite activator protein
   6872..6964    -  CDS            lacI (fragment): lac repressor; lacI; The lac repressor binds to the lac operator to inhibit transcription in E. coli. This inhibition can be relieved by adding lactose or isopropyl-β-D-thiogalactopyranoside (IPTG).
   7147..7735    -  rep_origin     ori: high-copy-number ColE1/pMB1/pBR322/pUC origin of replication
   7906..8766    -  CDS            AmpR: β-lactamase; bla; confers resistance to ampicillin, carbenicillin, and related antibiotics
   8767..8871    -  promoter       AmpR promoter: bla
   8919..9053    +  polyA_signal   SV40 poly(A) signal: SV40 polyadenylation signal
   9220..328     +  CDS            nef (fragment) (across the origin): NEF_HV1BR - Experimental evidence at protein level: Swiss-Prot protein existence level 1. Extracellular Nef protein targets CD4(+) T-lymphocytes for apoptosis by interacting with CXCR4 surface receptors (PubMed:14990729). From Human immunodeficiency virus type 1 group M subtype B (isolate BRU/LAI) (HIV-1).
