[The description below was written by a language model from this plasmid's Addgene catalogue record and pLannotate feature annotations shown in this document.]
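Description:
LBAPGW is an HIV-1-based lentiviral transfer plasmid built on the pLVX-Puro backbone. It serves as an empty microRNA-embedded shRNA (shRNAmir) backbone for RNA interference, with a green fluorescent reporter. In bacteria it is maintained through a high-copy ColE1/pUC-type origin and selected with ampicillin via the β-lactamase gene. Remnants of the lac promoter/operator region and an SV40 polyadenylation signal also lie in the plasmid backbone. The viral portion carries the elements needed for packaging and transduction: LTR sequences flanking the cassette (both annotated as truncated 5' LTRs, each adjacent to a nef-derived fragment), the Ψ packaging signal with a partial gag sequence, the Rev response element for Rev-dependent nuclear export of the genomic RNA, and the cPPT/CTS.

The payload consists of two expression units in the same orientation. The first is driven by the CBH promoter, annotated as a CMV enhancer, chicken β-actin promoter and hybrid CBA/MVM intron. It transcribes the synthetic miR-AB scaffold, placed between BamHI and ApaI sites according to the record. The annotation identifies only a 3' miR-30a flanking sequence at the end of this region and leaves roughly a kilobase between the intron and that flank unannotated, so the detailed makeup of the scaffold is not stated. Downstream, a mouse PGK promoter drives EGFP, followed by a WPRE to enhance transcript expression, so transduced cells can be identified by green fluorescence. No puromycin resistance gene is annotated despite the backbone name. The construct belongs to a viral toolkit for multicolor-barcoded, multiplexed RNAi at the single-cell level, in which a chosen shRNA sequence would be inserted into the miR-AB context.
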