Addgene plasmid #205660: LBAPGW
Purpose: shRNAmir backbone for RNA interference, with GFP reporter
Depositing lab: Dapeng Wang. Depositing organization: Shandong Medical and Pharmaceutical University. Publication: miR-AB, a miRNA-based shRNA viral toolkit for multicolor-barcoded multiplex RNAi at a single-cell level. Wang D, Xiu J, Zhao J, Luo J. EMBO Rep. 2022 Apr 5;23(4):e53691. doi: 10.15252/embr.202153691. Epub 2022 Feb 24. PubMed 35201651.
Backbone
  Vector backbone: pLVX-Puro
  Backbone manufacturer: Clontech
  Vector type: Lentiviral
Growth in bacteria
  Bacterial resistance: Ampicillin, 100 μg/mL
  Growth temperature: 37°C
  Growth strain: NEB Stable
  Copy number: High Copy
Gene/Insert
  Gene/Insert name: miR-AB
  Species: Synthetic
  Promoter: CBH
  Cloning method: Restriction Enzyme; 5′ cloning site BamHI (unknown if destroyed); 3′ cloning site ApaI (unknown if destroyed)
  Sequencing primers: 3′ PGK Reverse: GCCAGAGGCCACTTGTGTAG
Terms and licenses: Academic/Nonprofit Terms; Industry Terms: Not Available to Industry
How to cite: LBAPGW was a gift from Dapeng Wang (Addgene plasmid # 205660 ; http://n2t.net/addgene:205660 ; RRID:Addgene_205660)
